Addgene plasmid #177752: pAAV9-hSyn-iCytSnFR_ER
Purpose: Develop a family of genetically encoded fluorescent biosensors for nicotinic agonists, termed iDrugSnFRs, thus enabling optical subcellular pharmacokinetics for nicotinic agonists
Depositing lab: Henry Lester. Depositing organization: California Institute of Technology. Publication: Fluorescence activation mechanism and imaging of drug permeation with new sensors for smoking-cessation ligands. Nichols AL, Blumenfeld Z, Fan C, Luebbert L, Blom AE, Cohen BN, Marvin JS, Borden PM, Kim CH, Muthusamy AK, Shivange AV, Knox HJ, Campello HR, Wang JH, Dougherty DA, Looger LL, Gallagher T, Rees DC, Lester HA. eLife. 2022 Jan 4;11. pii: 74648. doi: 10.7554/eLife.74648. PubMed 34982029.
Backbone
  Vector backbone: pAAV9-hSyn
  Backbone manufacturer: Penn Vector Core
  Backbone size w/o insert (bp): 5005
  Vector type: AAV
Growth in bacteria
  Bacterial resistance: Ampicillin, 100 μg/mL
  Growth temperature: 30°C
  Growth strain: NEB Stable
  Copy number: Low Copy
Gene/Insert
  Gene/Insert name: pAAV9-hSyn-iCytSnFR_ER
  Species: Synthetic
  Insert size (bp): 1650
  Promoter: hSyn
  Cloning method: Restriction Enzyme; 5′ cloning site EcoRI (not destroyed); 3′ cloning site HindIII (not destroyed)
  Sequencing primers: 5′ Custom hSyn For seq; 3′ WPRE Reverse
Terms and licenses: Academic/Nonprofit Terms; Industry Terms: Not Available to Industry
Depositor comments: Read the preprint at bioRxiv: https://www.biorxiv.org/content/10.1101/2021.10.04.463082v3.
How to cite: pAAV9-hSyn-iCytSnFR_ER was a gift from Henry Lester (Addgene plasmid # 177752 ; http://n2t.net/addgene:177752 ; RRID:Addgene_177752)
