[The description below was written by a language model from this plasmid's Addgene catalogue record and pLannotate feature annotations shown in this document.]
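Description:
pAAV9-hSyn-iCytSnFR_ER is an AAV transfer plasmid built on the pAAV9-hSyn backbone for neuron-directed expression of a genetically encoded fluorescent drug sensor. It is propagated in E. coli through a ColE1/pUC-type origin with ampicillin selection (AmpR under its own bla promoter), and it also carries an f1 phage origin. The catalogue lists it as low copy and grown in a recombination-deficient stable strain, a common precaution for maintaining the repeat-prone AAV2 inverted terminal repeats. Short lacZα, lacI and SV40 large T annotations are backbone remnants rather than functional genes.

Between the two AAV2 ITRs, which provide the signals for genome replication and packaging into AAV particles, lies a single expression cassette. The human synapsin I promoter confers neuron-specific transcription of a synthetic insert of about 1.65 kb cloned between EcoRI and HindIII, followed by a WPRE to enhance transcript stability and expression and an SV40 polyadenylation signal. The insert is iCytSnFR_ER, a member of the iDrugSnFR family of biosensors for nicotinic agonists. The feature table annotates only a GFP-derived segment within this open reading frame, so the flanking coding regions, presumably the ligand-binding portion, are not annotated. The "_ER" suffix suggests an endoplasmic reticulum-targeted version, though the record does not describe the targeting motif.

The stated purpose is optical subcellular pharmacokinetics: imaging how nicotinic agonists, including smoking-cessation ligands, reach compartments in cells. The sequenced record (5,910 nt) is shorter than the sum of the listed backbone and insert sizes, a discrepancy the record does not explain.
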