Features (pLannotate 1.2.2; 14 found; start..end, strand, type, name):
      9..78      -  CDS            lacZα (fragment): LacZα fragment of β-galactosidase; lacZ fragment
     73..205     -  repeat_region  AAV2 ITR (fragment): inverted terminal repeat of adeno-associated virus serotype 2 inverted
    287..734     +  promoter       hSyn promoter: human synapsin I promoter; confers neuron-specific expression (Kügler et al., 2003)
   1055..1774    +  CDS            cEGFP: cEGFP is a basic (constitutively fluorescent) green fluorescent protein published in 2008, derived from Aequorea victoria.
   2423..3011    +  misc_feature   WPRE: woodchuck hepatitis virus posttranscriptional regulatory element
   3012..3031    +  misc_feature   MCS (fragment): pBluescript multiple cloning site
   3060..3181    -  polyA_signal   SV40 poly(A) signal: SV40 polyadenylation signal
   3204..3272    -  CDS            large T antigen (fragment): large T antigen from SV40 (simian virus 40)
   3343..3476    +  repeat_region  AAV2 ITR: inverted terminal repeat of adeno-associated virus serotype 2 inverted
   3470..3526    -  CDS            lacI (fragment): lac repressor; lacI; The lac repressor binds to the lac operator to inhibit transcription in E. coli. This inhibition can be relieved by adding lactose or isopropyl-β-D-thiogalactopyranoside (IPTG).
   3709..4297    -  rep_origin     ori: high-copy-number ColE1/pMB1/pBR322/pUC origin of replication
   4468..5328    -  CDS            AmpR: β-lactamase; bla; confers resistance to ampicillin, carbenicillin, and related antibiotics
   5329..5433    -  promoter       AmpR promoter: bla
   5486..4       -  rep_origin     f1 ori (across the origin) (sequence partly withheld): f1 bacteriophage origin of replication; arrow indicates direction of (+) strand synthesis
>Addgene plasmid #177752 | pAAV9-hSyn-iCytSnFR_ER | addgene full sequence | sequence record 349067 | Addgene NGS Result
GCGTCCCATTCGCCATTCAGGCTGCGCAACTGTTGGGAAGGGCGATCGGTGCGGGCCTCTTCGCTATTAC
GCCAGCTGCGCGCTCGCTCGCTCACTGAGGCCGCCCGGGCAAAGCCCGGGCGTCGGGCGACCTTTGGTCG
CCCGGCCTCAGTGAGCGAGCGAGCGCGCAGAGAGGGAGTGGCCAACTCCATCACTAGGGGTTCCTTGTAG
TTAATGATTAACCCGCCATGCTACTTATCTACGTAGCCATGCTCTAGGAAGATCTCTGCAGAGGGCCCTG
CGTATGAGTGCAAGTGGGTTTTAGGACCAGGATGAGGCGGGGTGGGGGTGCCTACCTGACGACCGACCCC
GACCCACTGGACAAGCACCCAACCCCCATTCCCCAAATTGCGCATCCCCTATCAGAGAGGGGGAGGGGAA
ACAGGATGCGGCGAGGCGCGTGCGCACTGCCAGCTTCAGCACCGCGGACAGTGCCTTCGCCCCCGCCTGG
CGGCGCGCGCCACCGCCGCCTCAGCACTGAAGGCGCGCTGACGTCACTCGCCGGTCCCCCGCAAACTCCC
CTTCCCGGCCACCTTGGTCGCGTCCGCGCCGCCGCCGGCCCAGCCGGACCGCACCACGCGAGGCGCGAGA
TAGGGGGGCACGGGCGCGACCATCTGCGCTGCGGCGCCGGCGACTCAGCGCTGCCTCAGTCTGCGGTGGG
CAGCGGAGGAGTCGTGTCGTGCCTGAGAGCGCAGTCGAATTCGGCTTGGGGATATCCACCATGCTGCTAT
CCGTGCCGCTGCTGCTCGGCCTCCTCGGCCTGGCCATCGCCAGATCTGCGAACGACACCGTAGTTGTGGG
CTCGATCATCTTTACAGAAGGGATTATCGTCGCAAACATGGTGGCAGAGATGATTGAGGCGCATACAGAC
CTTAAGGTGGTTCGCAAACTGAACCTTGGCGGGTACAACGTTAACTTTGAAGCCATTAAACGCGGAGGTG
CGAATAATGGTATTGACATTTACGTGGAGTACACTGGGCACGGTCTTGTGGATATTCTGGGGTTCCCGGA
GCCGAACGTCTATATCACCGCCGACAAGCAGAAGAACGGCATCAAGGCGAACTTCAAGATCCGCCACAAC
GTGGAGGACGGCAGCGTGCAGCTCGCCGACCACTACCAGCAGAACACCCCCATCGGCGACGGCCCCGTGC
TGCTGCCCGACAACCACTACCTGAGCACCCAGTCCGTGCTGAGCAAAGACCCCAACGAGAAGCGCGATCA
CATGGTCCTGCTGGAGTTCGTGACCGCCGCCGGGATCACTCTCGGCATGGACGAGCTGTACAAGGGCGGT
ACCGGAGGGAGCATGAGCAAGGGCGAGGAGCTGTTCACCGGGGTGGTGCCCATCCTGGTCGAGCTGGACG
GCGACGTAAACGGCCACAAGTTCAGCGTGCGCGGCGAGGGCGAGGGCGATGCCACCAACGGCAAGCTGAC
CCTGAAGTTCATCTGCACCACCGGCAAGCTGCCCGTGCCCTGGCCCACCCTCGTGACCACCCTGACCTAC
GGCGTGCAGTGCTTCAGCCGCTACCCCGACCACATGAAGCAGCACGACTTCTTCAAGTCCGCCATGCCCG
AAGGCTACGTCCAGGAGCGCACCATCAGCTTCAAGGACGACGGCACCTACAAGACCCGCGCCGAGGTGAA
GTTCGAGGGCGACACCCTGGTGAACCGCATCGAGCTGAAGGGCATCGACTTCAAGGAGGACGGCAACATC
CTGGGGCACAAGCTGGAGTACAACTTTCCGCCGCCCGCGACTACTGATCCAGAAGGTGCATACGAAACCG
TGAAGAAGGAGTACAAACGTAAATGGAATATTGTATGGCTCAAACCACTGGGATTCAACAATACGTATAC
GCTTACCGTTAAAGACGAACTGGCGAAACAGTATAACCTTAAAACCTTCAGTGACTTAGCGAAAATCTCG
GATAAGCTGATTCTGGGTGCAACGATGTGGTTTTTAGAAGGGCCCGATGGTTACCCAGGCCTGCAAAAAC
TGTACAATTTCAAATTCAAGCACACCAAAAGCATGGACATGGGTATTCGCTATACCGCCATTGATAATAA
CGAAGTTCAGGTAATTGATGCCTGGGCCACTGATGGCTTGCTGGTGAGCCACAAATTAAAAATTCTGGAG
GATGATAAAGCGTTCTTCCCGCCGTATTATGCTGCCCCCATCATCCGTCAGGATGTCTTAGATAAGCATC
CTGAACTGAAGGACGTGCTGAACAAACTCGCGAATCAAATTTCACTGGAAGAAATGCAGAAACTGAATTA
CAAGGTGGACGGTGAGGGTCAGGACCCAGCGAAAGTAGCTAAGGAGTTTTTGAAAGAGAAAGGTTTAATT
CTGCAGACAGCAGAAAAAGATGAGTTGTGAAAGCTTATCGATAATCAACCTCTGGATTACAAAATTTGTG
AAAGATTGACTGGTATTCTTAACTATGTTGCTCCTTTTACGCTATGTGGATACGCTGCTTTAATGCCTTT
GTATCATGCTATTGCTTCCCGTATGGCTTTCATTTTCTCCTCCTTGTATAAATCCTGGTTGCTGTCTCTT
TATGAGGAGTTGTGGCCCGTTGTCAGGCAACGTGGCGTGGTGTGCACTGTGTTTGCTGACGCAACCCCCA
CTGGTTGGGGCATTGCCACCACCTGTCAGCTCCTTTCCGGGACTTTCGCTTTCCCCCTCCCTATTGCCAC
GGCGGAACTCATCGCCGCCTGCCTTGCCCGCTGCTGGACAGGGGCTCGGCTGTTGGGCACTGACAATTCC
GTGGTGTTGTCGGGGAAATCATCGTCCTTTCCTTGGCTGCTCGCCTGTGTTGCCACCTGGATTCTGCGCG
GGACGTCCTTCTGCTACGTCCCTTCGGCCCTCAATCCAGCGGACCTTCCTTCCCGCGGCCTGCTGCCGGC
TCTGCGGCCTCTTCCGCGTCTTCGCCTTCGCCCTCAGACGAGTCGGATCTCCCTTTGGGCCGCCTCCCCG
CATCGATACCGTCGACCTCGACCCGGGCGGCCGCTTCGAGCAGACATGATAAGATACATTGATGAGTTTG
GACAAACCACAACTAGAATGCAGTGAAAAAAATGCTTTATTTGTGAAATTTGTGATGCTATTGCTTTATT
TGTAACCATTATAAGCTGCAATAAACAAGTTAACAACAACAATTGCATTCATTTTATGTTTCAGGTTCAG
GGGGAGATGTGGGAGGTTTTTTAAAGCAAGTAAAACCTCTACAAATGTGGTAAAATCGATAAGGATCTTC
CTAGAGCATGGCTACGTAGATAAGTAGCATGGCGGGTTAATCATTAACTACAAGGAACCCCTAGTGATGG
AGTTGGCCACTCCCTCTCTGCGCGCTCGCTCGCTCACTGAGGCCGGGCGACCAAAGGTCGCCCGACGCCC
GGGCTTTGCCCGGGCGGCCTCAGTGAGCGAGCGAGCGCGCAGCTGCATTAATGAATCGGCCAACGCGCGG
GGAGAGGCGGTTTGCGTATTGGGCGCTCTTCCGCTTCCTCGCTCACTGACTCGCTGCGCTCGGTCGTTCG
GCTGCGGCGAGCGGTATCAGCTCACTCAAAGGCGGTAATACGGTTATCCACAGAATCAGGGGATAACGCA
GGAAAGAACATGTGAGCAAAAGGCCAGCAAAAGGCCAGGAACCGTAAAAAGGCCGCGTTGCTGGCGTTTT
TCCATAGGCTCCGCCCCCCTGACGAGCATCACAAAAATCGACGCTCAAGTCAGAGGTGGCGAAACCCGAC
AGGACTATAAAGATACCAGGCGTTTCCCCCTGGAAGCTCCCTCGTGCGCTCTCCTGTTCCGACCCTGCCG
CTTACCGGATACCTGTCCGCCTTTCTCCCTTCGGGAAGCGTGGCGCTTTCTCATAGCTCACGCTGTAGGT
ATCTCAGTTCGGTGTAGGTCGTTCGCTCCAAGCTGGGCTGTGTGCACGAACCCCCCGTTCAGCCCGACCG
CTGCGCCTTATCCGGTAACTATCGTCTTGAGTCCAACCCGGTAAGACACGACTTATCGCCACTGGCAGCA
GCCACTGGTAACAGGATTAGCAGAGCGAGGTATGTAGGCGGTGCTACAGAGTTCTTGAAGTGGTGGCCTA
ACTACGGCTACACTAGAAGAACAGTATTTGGTATCTGCGCTCTGCTGAAGCCAGTTACCTTCGGAAAAAG
AGTTGGTAGCTCTTGATCCGGCAAACAAACCACCGCTGGTAGCGGTGGTTTTTTTGTTTGCAAGCAGCAG
ATTACGCGCAGAAAAAAAGGATCTCAAGAAGATCCTTTGATCTTTTCTACGGGGTCTGACGCTCAGTGGA
ACGAAAACTCACGTTAAGGGATTTTGGTCATGAGATTATCAAAAAGGATCTTCACCTAGATCCTTTTAAA
TTAAAAATGAAGTTTTAAATCAATCTAAAGTATATATGAGTAAACTTGGTCTGACAGTTACCAATGCTTA
ATCAGTGAGGCACCTATCTCAGCGATCTGTCTATTTCGTTCATCCATAGTTGCCTGACTCCCCGTCGTGT
AGATAACTACGATACGGGAGGGCTTACCATCTGGCCCCAGTGCTGCAATGATACCGCGAGACCCACGCTC
ACCGGCTCCAGATTTATCAGCAATAAACCAGCCAGCCGGAAGGGCCGAGCGCAGAAGTGGTCCTGCAACT
TTATCCGCCTCCATCCAGTCTATTAATTGTTGCCGGGAAGCTAGAGTAAGTAGTTCGCCAGTTAATAGTT
TGCGCAACGTTGTTGCCATTGCTACAGGCATCGTGGTGTCACGCTCGTCGTTTGGTATGGCTTCATTCAG
CTCCGGTTCCCAACGATCAAGGCGAGTTACATGATCCCCCATGTTGTGCAAAAAAGCGGTTAGCTCCTTC
GGTCCTCCGATCGTTGTCAGAAGTAAGTTGGCCGCAGTGTTATCACTCATGGTTATGGCAGCACTGCATA
ATTCTCTTACTGTCATGCCATCCGTAAGATGCTTTTCTGTGACTGGTGAGTACTCAACCAAGTCATTCTG
AGAATAGTGTATGCGGCGACCGAGTTGCTCTTGCCCGGCGTCAATACGGGATAATACCGCGCCACATAGC
AGAACTTTAAAAGTGCTCATCATTGGAAAACGTTCTTCGGGGCGAAAACTCTCAAGGATCTTACCGCTGT
TGAGATCCAGTTCGATGTAACCCACTCGTGCACCCAACTGATCTTCAGCATCTTTTACTTTCACCAGCGT
TTCTGGGTGAGCAAAAACAGGAAGGCAAAATGCCGCAAAAAAGGGAATAAGGGCGACACGGAAATGTTGA
ATACTCATACTCTTCCTTTTTCAATATTATTGAAGCATTTATCAGGGTTATTGTCTCATGAGCGGATACA
TATTTGAATGTATTTAGAAAAATAAACAAATAGGGGTTCCGCGCACATTTCCCCGAAAAGTGCCACCTAA
ATTGTAAGCGTTAATATTTTGTTAAAATTCGCGTTAAATTTTTGTTAAATCAGCTCATTTTTTAACCAAT
AGGCCGAAATCGGCAAAATCCCTTATAAATCAAAAGAATAGACCGAGATAGGGT
[37 nt withheld, positions 5585-5621]
AAAGAACGTGGACTCCAACGTCAAAGG
[49 nt withheld, positions 5649-5697]
T
[91 nt withheld, positions 5699-5789]
G
[120 nt withheld, positions 5791-5910]
